>Addgene plasmid #111588 | pAAV-TIWB-yellow pre-eGRASP(p30) | depositor full sequence | sequence record 209574 | pAAV-TIWB-yellow pre-eGRASP(p30) sequence 5725 bps
CCTGCAGGCAGCTGCGCGCTCGCTCGCTCACTGAGGCCGCCCGGGCAAAGCCCGGGCGTCGGGCGACCTT
TGGTCGCCCGGCCTCAGTGAGCGAGCGAGCGCGCAGAGAGGGAGTGGCCAACTCCATCACTAGGGGTTCC
TGCGGCCGCACGCGTTGGCTTTACTCCCTATCAGTGATAGAGAACGTATGAAGAGTTTACTCCCTATCAG
TGATAGAGAACGTATGCAGACTTTACTCCCTATCAGTGATAGAGAACGTATAAGGAGTTTACTCCCTATC
AGTGATAGAGAACGTATGACCAGTTTACTCCCTATCAGTGATAGAGAACGTATCTACAGTTTACTCCCTA
TCAGTGATAGAGAACGTATATCCAGTTTACTCCCTATCAGTGATAGAGAACGTATAAGCTTTAGGCGTGT
ACGGTGGGCGCCTATAAAAGCAGAGCTCGTTTAGTGAACCGTCAGATCGCCTGGAGCAATTCCACAACAC
TTTTGTCTTATACCAACTTTCCGTACCACTTCCTACCCTCGTAAAGCTAGTCGAACTTAAGCTGCAGAAG
TTGGTCGTGAGGCACTGGGCAGGTAAGTATCAAGGTTACAAGACAGGTTTAAGGAGACCAATAGAAACTG
GGCTTGTCGAGACAGAGAAGACTCTTGCGTTTCTGATAGGCACCTATTGGTCTTACTGACATCCACTTTG
CCTTTCTCTCCACAGGTGTCCACTCCCAGTTCAATTACAGCTCTTAAGGCTAGAGTACTTAATACGACTC
ACTATAGGCTAGCCACCATGGAGACCGACACCCTCCTGCTATGGGTGCTGCTGCTCTGGGTGCCCGGCAG
CACCGGCGACGCACCGGTCGGAGGCAGCAAGGGCGAGGAGCTGTTCACCGGGGTGGTGCCCATCCTGGTC
GAGCTGGACGGCGACGTAAACGGCCACAAGTTCAGCGTGAGGGGCGAGGGCGAGGGCGATGCCACCATCG
GCAAGCTGACCCTGAAGTTCATCTGCACCACCGGCAAGCTGCCCGTGCCCTGGCCCACCCTCGTGACCAC
CCTGACCTACGGCGTGCAGTGCTTCGCCCGCTACCCCGACCACATGAAGCGGCACGACTTCTTCAAGTCC
GCCATGCCCGAAGGCTACGTCCAGGAGCGCACCATCTCCTTCAAGGACGACGGCAAGTACAAGACCCGCG
CCGTGGTGAAGTTCGAGGGCGACACCCTGGTGAACCGCATCGAGCTGAAGGGCACCGACTTCAAGGAGGA
CGGCAACATCCTGGGGCACAAGCTGGAGTACAACTTCAACAGCCACAACGTCTATATCACCGCCGACAAG
CAGAAGAACGGCATCAAGGCCAACTTCACCGTGCGCCACAACGTGGAGGACGGCAGCGTGCAGCTCGCCG
ACCACTACCAGCAGAACACCCCCATCGGCGACGGCCCCGTGCTGCTGCCCGACAACCACTACCTGAGCTA
CCAGACCGTGCTGAGCAAAGACCCCAACGAGAAGACCGGTGGATCTGGAGGCAGTGGCGGATCTAGAGCT
CCTACAAAGCCTCCACCACTGCCACCTGGAGGAGGTTCCGGAGGCGGAAGCGGTACCGAAGTGCCTTCCT
CTATGACAACTGAGTCGACAGCCACTGCCATGCAGTCCGAGATGTCCACCTCAATCATGGAGACCACCAC
AACCCTGGCTACCAGCACAGCTCGACGAGGAAAGCCCCCCACAAAGGAGCCTATCAGCCAGACCACGGAT
GATATCCTTGTGGCCTCGGCAGAGTGTCCCAGCGACGATGAGGACATTGACCCCTGTGAGCCGAGCTCAG
GTGGGTTAGCCAACCCCACCCGAGTGGGCGGCCGCGAACCATACCCAGGCTCGGCAGAGGTGATCCGGGA
GTCTAGCAGTACCACTGGCATGGTGGTGGGGATTGTCGCAGCAGCAGCTCTGTGCATCCTCATCCTCCTC
TATGCCATGTACAAGTACAGAAACCGGGATGAAGGCTCATATCACGTGGATGAGAGTCGAAACTACATCA
GTAACTCAGCACAGTCCAATGGGGCTGTGGTCAAGGAGAAGCAGCCCAGCAGTGCGAAAAGCGCCAACAA
AAACAAGAAGAACAAGGATAAGGAGTATTATGTCTGAATTCCTGCAGCCCCGATAATCAACCTCTGGATT
ACAAAATTTGTGAAAGATTGACTGGTATTCTTAACTATGTTGCTCCTTTTACGCTATGTGGATACGCTGC
TTTAATGCCTTTGTATCATGCTATTGCTTCCCGTATGGCTTTCATTTTCTCCTCCTTGTATAAATCCTGG
TTGCTGTCTCTTTATGAGGAGTTGTGGCCCGTTGTCAGGCAACGTGGCGTGGTGTGCACTGTGTTTGCTG
ACGCAACCCCCACTGGTTGGGGCATTGCCACCACCTGTCAGCTCCTTTCCGGGACTTTCGCTTTCCCCCT
CCCTATTGCCACGGCGGAACTCATCGCCGCCTGCCTTGCCCGCTGCTGGACAGGGGCTCGGCTGTTGGGC
ACTGACAATTCCGTGGTGTTGTCGGGGAAATCATCGTCCTTTCCTTGGCTGCTCGCCTGTGTTGCCACCT
GGATTCTGCGCGGGACGTCCTTCTGCTACGTCCCTTCGGCCCTCAATCCAGCGGACCTTCCTTCCCGCGG
CCTGCTGCCGGCTCTGCGGCCTCTTCCGCGTCTTCGCCTTCGCCCTCAGACGAGTCGGATCTCCCTTTGG
GCCGCCTCCCCGCATCGGGGGGATCCTGTGCCTTCTAGTTGCCAGCCATCTGTTGTTTGCCCCTCCCCCG
TGCCTTCCTTGACCCTGGAAGGTGCCACTCCCACTGTCCTTTCCTAATAAAATGAGGAAATTGCATCGCA
TTGTCTGAGTAGGTGTCATTCTATTCTGGGGGGTGGGGTGGGGCAGGACAGCAAGGGGGAGGATTGGGAA
GACAATAGCAGGCATGCTGGGGATGCGGTGGGCTCTATGGCGGCCGCAGGAACCCCTAGTGATGGAGTTG
GCCACTCCCTCTCTGCGCGCTCGCTCGCTCACTGAGGCCGGGCGACCAAAGGTCGCCCGACGCCCGGGCT
TTGCCCGGGCGGCCTCAGTGAGCGAGCGAGCGCGCAGCTGCCTGCAGGGGCGCCTGATGCGGTATTTTCT
CCTTACGCATCTGTGCGGTATTTCACACCGCATA
[142 nt withheld, positions 3185-3326]
C
[141 nt withheld, positions 3328-3468]
CCTTTGACGTTGGAGTCCACGTTCTTT
[37 nt withheld, positions 3496-3532]
ACCCTATCTCGGGCTATTCTTTTGATTTATAAGGGATTTTGCCGATTTCGGCCTATTGGTTAAAAAATGA
GCTGATTTAACAAAAATTTAACGCGAATTTTAACAAAATATTAACGTTTACAATTTTATGGTGCACTCTC
AGTACAATCTGCTCTGATGCCGCATAGTTAAGCCAGCCCCGACACCCGCCAACACCCGCTGACGCGCCCT
GACGGGCTTGTCTGCTCCCGGCATCCGCTTACAGACAAGCTGTGACCGTCTCCGGGAGCTGCATGTGTCA
GAGGTTTTCACCGTCATCACCGAAACGCGCGAGACGAAAGGGCCTCGTGATACGCCTATTTTTATAGGTT
AATGTCATGATAATAATGGTTTCTTAGACGTCAGGTGGCACTTTTCGGGGAAATGTGCGCGGAACCCCTA
TTTGTTTATTTTTCTAAATACATTCAAATATGTATCCGCTCATGAGACAATAACCCTGATAAATGCTTCA
ATAATATTGAAAAAGGAAGAGTATGAGTATTCAACATTTCCGTGTCGCCCTTATTCCCTTTTTTGCGGCA
TTTTGCCTTCCTGTTTTTGCTCACCCAGAAACGCTGGTGAAAGTAAAAGATGCTGAAGATCAGTTGGGTG
CACGAGTGGGTTACATCGAACTGGATCTCAACAGCGGTAAGATCCTTGAGAGTTTTCGCCCCGAAGAACG
TTTTCCAATGATGAGCACTTTTAAAGTTCTGCTATGTGGCGCGGTATTATCCCGTATTGACGCCGGGCAA
GAGCAACTCGGTCGCCGCATACACTATTCTCAGAATGACTTGGTTGAGTACTCACCAGTCACAGAAAAGC
ATCTTACGGATGGCATGACAGTAAGAGAATTATGCAGTGCTGCCATAACCATGAGTGATAACACTGCGGC
CAACTTACTTCTGACAACGATCGGAGGACCGAAGGAGCTAACCGCTTTTTTGCACAACATGGGGGATCAT
GTAACTCGCCTTGATCGTTGGGAACCGGAGCTGAATGAAGCCATACCAAACGACGAGCGTGACACCACGA
TGCCTGTAGCAATGGCAACAACGTTGCGCAAACTATTAACTGGCGAACTACTTACTCTAGCTTCCCGGCA
ACAATTAATAGACTGGATGGAGGCGGATAAAGTTGCAGGACCACTTCTGCGCTCGGCCCTTCCGGCTGGC
TGGTTTATTGCTGATAAATCTGGAGCCGGTGAGCGTGGGTCTCGCGGTATCATTGCAGCACTGGGGCCAG
ATGGTAAGCCCTCCCGTATCGTAGTTATCTACACGACGGGGAGTCAGGCAACTATGGATGAACGAAATAG
ACAGATCGCTGAGATAGGTGCCTCACTGATTAAGCATTGGTAACTGTCAGACCAAGTTTACTCATATATA
CTTTAGATTGATTTAAAACTTCATTTTTAATTTAAAAGGATCTAGGTGAAGATCCTTTTTGATAATCTCA
TGACCAAAATCCCTTAACGTGAGTTTTCGTTCCACTGAGCGTCAGACCCCGTAGAAAAGATCAAAGGATC
TTCTTGAGATCCTTTTTTTCTGCGCGTAATCTGCTGCTTGCAAACAAAAAAACCACCGCTACCAGCGGTG
GTTTGTTTGCCGGATCAAGAGCTACCAACTCTTTTTCCGAAGGTAACTGGCTTCAGCAGAGCGCAGATAC
CAAATACTGTCCTTCTAGTGTAGCCGTAGTTAGGCCACCACTTCAAGAACTCTGTAGCACCGCCTACATA
CCTCGCTCTGCTAATCCTGTTACCAGTGGCTGCTGCCAGTGGCGATAAGTCGTGTCTTACCGGGTTGGAC
TCAAGACGATAGTTACCGGATAAGGCGCAGCGGTCGGGCTGAACGGGGGGTTCGTGCACACAGCCCAGCT
TGGAGCGAACGACCTACACCGAACTGAGATACCTACAGCGTGAGCTATGAGAAAGCGCCACGCTTCCCGA
AGGGAGAAAGGCGGACAGGTATCCGGTAAGCGGCAGGGTCGGAACAGGAGAGCGCACGAGGGAGCTTCCA
GGGGGAAACGCCTGGTATCTTTATAGTCCTGTCGGGTTTCGCCACCTCTGACTTGAGCGTCGATTTTTGT
GATGCTCGTCAGGGGGGCGGAGCCTATGGAAAAACGCCAGCAACGCGGCCTTTTTACGGTTCCTGGCCTT
TTGCTGGCCTTTTGCTCACATGT
Features (pLannotate 1.2.2; 17 found; start..end, strand, type, name):
      1..141     -  repeat_region  AAV2 ITR: inverted terminal repeat of adeno-associated virus serotype 2 inverted
    160..535     +  promoter       TRE3G promoter: 3rd-generation Tet-responsive promoter that can be activated by binding of Tet-On® 3G
    583..715     +  intron         chimeric intron: chimera between introns from human β-globin and immunoglobulin heavy chain genes
    760..778     +  promoter       T7 promoter: promoter for bacteriophage T7 RNA polymerase
    788..850     +  CDS            KV3A6_MOUSE (fragment): Experimental evidence at protein level: Swiss-Prot protein existence level 1. From Mus musculus (Mouse).
    866..1504    +  CDS            Trp-less GFP (fragment): Trp-less GFP is a fluorescent protein published in 2012, derived from Aequorea victoria.
   1598..2134    +  CDS            Nrxn1 (fragment): NRX1B_MOUSE - Experimental evidence at protein level: Swiss-Prot protein existence level 1. Neuronal cell surface protein that may be involved in cell recognition and cell adhesion by forming intracellular junctions through binding to neuroligins. May play a role in formation or maintenance of synaptic junctions. May mediate intracellular signaling. May play a role in angiogenesis (By similarity). From Mus musculus (Mouse).
   2155..2743    +  misc_feature   WPRE: woodchuck hepatitis virus posttranscriptional regulatory element
   2756..2980    +  polyA_signal   bGH poly(A) signal: bovine growth hormone polyadenylation signal
   2988..3128    +  repeat_region  AAV2 ITR: inverted terminal repeat of adeno-associated virus serotype 2 inverted
   3133..3184    -  misc_feature   bom (fragment): basis of mobility region from pBR322
   3203..3583    +  rep_origin     M13 ori (sequence partly withheld): M13 bacteriophage origin of replication; arrow indicates direction of (+) strand synthesis
   3659..3708    -  misc_feature   bom (fragment): basis of mobility region from pBR322
   3810..3845    -  CDS            rop (fragment): Rop protein, which maintains plasmids at low copy number; rop
   3940..4044    +  promoter       AmpR promoter: bla
   4045..4905    +  CDS            AmpR: β-lactamase; bla; confers resistance to ampicillin, carbenicillin, and related antibiotics
   5076..5664    +  rep_origin     ori: high-copy-number ColE1/pMB1/pBR322/pUC origin of replication
