>Addgene plasmid #111588 | pAAV-TIWB-yellow pre-eGRASP(p30) | addgene full sequence | sequence record 212624 | Addgene NGS Result
GCCTTTTTACGGTTCCTGGCCTTTTGCTGGCCTTTTGCTCACATGTCCTGCAGGCAGCTGCGCGCTCGCT
CGCTCACTGAGGCCGCCCGGGCGTCGGGCGACCTTTGGTCGCCCGGCCTCAGTGAGCGAGCGAGCGCGCA
GAGAGGGAGTGGCCAACTCCATCACTAGGGGTTCCTGCGGCCGCACGCGTTGGCTTTACTCCCTATCAGT
GATAGAGAACGTATGAAGAGTTTACTCCCTATCAGTGATAGAGAACGTATGCAGACTTTACTCCCTATCA
GTGATAGAGAACGTATAAGGAGTTTACTCCCTATCAGTGATAGAGAACGTATGACCAGTTTACTCCCTAT
CAGTGATAGAGAACGTATCTACAGTTTACTCCCTATCAGTGATAGAGAACGTATATCCAGTTTACTCCCT
ATCAGTGATAGAGAACGTATAAGCTTTAGGCGTGTACGGTGGGCGCCTATAAAAGCAGAGCTCGTTTAGT
GAACCGTCAGATCGCCTGGAGCAATTCCACAACACTTTTGTCTTATACCAACTTTCCGTACCACTTCCTA
CCCTCGTAAAGCTAGTCGAACTTAAGCTGCAGAAGTTGGTCGTGAGGCACTGGGCAGGTAAGTATCAAGG
TTACAAGACAGGTTTAAGGAGACCAATAGAAACTGGGCTTGTCGAGACAGAGAAGACTCTTGCGTTTCTG
ATAGGCACCTATTGGTCTTACTGACATCCACTTTGCCTTTCTCTCCACAGGTGTCCACTCCCAGTTCAAT
TACAGCTCTTAAGGCTAGAGTACTTAATACGACTCACTATAGGCTAGCCACCATGGAGACCGACACCCTC
CTGCTATGGGTGCTGCTGCTCTGGGTGCCCGGCAGCACCGGCGACGCACCGGTCGGAGGCAGCAAGGGCG
AGGAGCTGTTCACCGGGGTGGTGCCCATCCTGGTCGAGCTGGACGGCGACGTAAACGGCCACAAGTTCAG
CGTGAGGGGCGAGGGCGAGGGCGATGCCACCATCGGCAAGCTGACCCTGAAGTTCATCTGCACCACCGGC
AAGCTGCCCGTGCCCTGGCCCACCCTCGTGACCACCCTGACCTACGGCGTGCAGTGCTTCGCCCGCTACC
CCGACCACATGAAGCGGCACGACTTCTTCAAGTCCGCCATGCCCGAAGGCTACGTCCAGGAGCGCACCAT
CTCCTTCAAGGACGACGGCAAGTACAAGACCCGCGCCGTGGTGAAGTTCGAGGGCGACACCCTGGTGAAC
CGCATCGAGCTGAAGGGCACCGACTTCAAGGAGGACGGCAACATCCTGGGGCACAAGCTGGAGTACAACT
TCAACAGCCACAACGTCTATATCACCGCCGACAAGCAGAAGAACGGCATCAAGGCCAACTTCACCGTGCG
CCACAACGTGGAGGACGGCAGCGTGCAGCTCGCCGACCACTACCAGCAGAACACCCCCATCGGCGACGGC
CCCGTGCTGCTGCCCGACAACCACTACCTGAGCTACCAGACCGTGCTGAGCAAAGACCCCAACGAGAAGA
CCGGTGGATCTGGAGGCAGTGGCGGATCTAGAGCTCCTACAAAGCCTCCACCACTGCCACCTGGAGGAGG
TTCCGGAGGCGGAAGCGGTACCGAAGTGCCTTCCTCTATGACAACTGAGTCGACAGCCACTGCCATGCAG
TCCGAGATGTCCACCTCAATCATGGAGACCACCACAACCCTGGCTACCAGCACAGCTCGACGAGGAAAGC
CCCCCACAAAGGAGCCTATCAGCCAGACCACGGATGATATCCTTGTGGCCTCGGCAGAGTGTCCCAGCGA
CGATGAGGACATTGACCCCTGTGAGCCGAGCTCAGGTGGGTTAGCCAACCCCACCCGAGTGGGCGGCCGC
GAACCATACCCAGGCTCGGCAGAGGTGATCCGGGAGTCTAGCAGTACCACTGGCATGGTGGTGGGGATTG
TCGCAGCAGCAGCTCTGTGCATCCTCATCCTCCTCTATGCCATGTACAAGTACAGAAACCGGGATGAAGG
CTCATATCACGTGGATGAGAGTCGAAACTACATCAGTAACTCAGCACAGTCCAATGGGGCTGTGGTCAAG
GAGAAGCAGCCCAGCAGTGCGAAAAGCGCCAACAAAAACAAGAAGAACAAGGATAAGGAGTATTATGTCT
GAATTCCTGCAGCCCCGATAATCAACCTCTGGATTACAAAATTTGTGAAAGATTGACTGGTATTCTTAAC
TATGTTGCTCCTTTTACGCTATGTGGATACGCTGCTTTAATGCCTTTGTATCATGCTATTGCTTCCCGTA
TGGCTTTCATTTTCTCCTCCTTGTATAAATCCTGGTTGCTGTCTCTTTATGAGGAGTTGTGGCCCGTTGT
CAGGCAACGTGGCGTGGTGTGCACTGTGTTTGCTGACGCAACCCCCACTGGTTGGGGCATTGCCACCACC
TGTCAGCTCCTTTCCGGGACTTTCGCTTTCCCCCTCCCTATTGCCACGGCGGAACTCATCGCCGCCTGCC
TTGCCCGCTGCTGGACAGGGGCTCGGCTGTTGGGCACTGACAATTCCGTGGTGTTGTCGGGGAAATCATC
GTCCTTTCCTTGGCTGCTCGCCTGTGTTGCCACCTGGATTCTGCGCGGGACGTCCTTCTGCTACGTCCCT
TCGGCCCTCAATCCAGCGGACCTTCCTTCCCGCGGCCTGCTGCCGGCTCTGCGGCCTCTTCCGCGTCTTC
GCCTTCGCCCTCAGACGAGTCGGATCTCCCTTTGGGCCGCCTCCCCGCATCGGGGGGATCCTGTGCCTTC
TAGTTGCCAGCCATCTGTTGTTTGCCCCTCCCCCGTGCCTTCCTTGACCCTGGAAGGTGCCACTCCCACT
GTCCTTTCCTAATAAAATGAGGAAATTGCATCGCATTGTCTGAGTAGGTGTCATTCTATTCTGGGGGGTG
GGGTGGGGCAGGACAGCAAGGGGGAGGATTGGGAAGACAATAGCAGGCATGCTGGGGATGCGGTGGGCTC
TATGGCGGCCGCAGGAACCCCTAGTGATGGAGTTGGCCACTCCCTCTCTGCGCGCTCGCTCGCTCACTGA
GGCCGGGCGACCAAAGGTCGCCCGACGCCCGGGCTTTGCCCGGGCGGCCTCAGTGAGCGAGCGAGCGCGC
AGCTGCCTGCAGGGGCGCCTGATGCGGTATTTTCTCCTTACGCATCTGTGCGGTATTTCACACCGCATA
[95 nt withheld, positions 3220-3314]
T
[46 nt withheld, positions 3316-3361]
C
[141 nt withheld, positions 3363-3503]
CCTTTGACGTTGGAGTCCACGTTCTTT
[37 nt withheld, positions 3531-3567]
ACTCTATCTCGGGCTATTCTTTTGATTTATAAGGGATTTTGCCGATTTCGGTCTATTGGTTAAAAAATGA
GCTGATTTAACAAAAATTTAACGCGAATTTTAACAAAATATTAACGTTTACAATTTTATGGTGCACTCTC
AGTACAATCTGCTCTGATGCCGCATAGTTAAGCCAGCCCCGACACCCGCCAACACCCGCTGACGCGCCCT
GACGGGCTTGTCTGCTCCCGGCATCCGCTTACAGACAAGCTGTGACCGTCTCCGGGAGCTGCATGTGTCA
GAGGTTTTCACCGTCATCACCGAAACGCGCGAGACGAAAGGGCCTCGTGATACGCCTATTTTTATAGGTT
AATGTCATGATAATAATGGTTTCTTAGACGTCAGGTGGCACTTTTCGGGGAAATGTGCGCGGAACCCCTA
TTTGTTTATTTTTCTAAATACATTCAAATATGTATCCGCTCATGAGACAATAACCCTGATAAATGCTTCA
ATAATATTGAAAAAGGAAGAGTATGAGTATTCAACATTTCCGTGTCGCCCTTATTCCCTTTTTTGCGGCA
TTTTGCCTTCCTGTTTTTGCTCACCCAGAAACGCTGGTGAAAGTAAAAGATGCTGAAGATCAGTTGGGTG
CACGAGTGGGTTACATCGAACTGGATCTCAACAGCGGTAAGATCCTTGAGAGTTTTCGCCCCGAAGAACG
TTTTCCAATGATGAGCACTTTTAAAGTTCTGCTATGTGGCGCGGTATTATCCCGTATTGACGCCGGGCAA
GAGCAACTCGGTCGCCGCATACACTATTCTCAGAATGACTTGGTTGAGTACTCACCAGTCACAGAAAAGC
ATCTTACGGATGGCATGACAGTAAGAGAATTATGCAGTGCTGCCATAACCATGAGTGATAACACTGCGGC
CAACTTACTTCTGACAACGATCGGAGGACCGAAGGAGCTAACCGCTTTTTTGCACAACATGGGGGATCAT
GTAACTCGCCTTGATCGTTGGGAACCGGAGCTGAATGAAGCCATACCAAACGACGAGCGTGACACCACGA
TGCCTGTAGCAATGGCAACAACGTTGCGCAAACTATTAACTGGCGAACTACTTACTCTAGCTTCCCGGCA
ACAATTAATAGACTGGATGGAGGCGGATAAAGTTGCAGGACCACTTCTGCGCTCGGCCCTTCCGGCTGGC
TGGTTTATTGCTGATAAATCTGGAGCCGGTGAGCGTGGGTCTCGCGGTATCATTGCAGCACTGGGGCCAG
ATGGTAAGCCCTCCCGTATCGTAGTTATCTACACGACGGGGAGTCAGGCAACTATGGATGAACGAAATAG
ACAGATCGCTGAGATAGGTGCCTCACTGATTAAGCATTGGTAACTGTCAGACCAAGTTTACTCATATATA
CTTTAGATTGATTTAAAACTTCATTTTTAATTTAAAAGGATCTAGGTGAAGATCCTTTTTGATAATCTCA
TGACCAAAATCCCTTAACGTGAGTTTTCGTTCCACTGAGCGTCAGACCCCGTAGAAAAGATCAAAGGATC
TTCTTGAGATCCTTTTTTTCTGCGCGTAATCTGCTGCTTGCAAACAAAAAAACCACCGCTACCAGCGGTG
GTTTGTTTGCCGGATCAAGAGCTACCAACTCTTTTTCCGAAGGTAACTGGCTTCAGCAGAGCGCAGATAC
CAAATACTGTTCTTCTAGTGTAGCCGTAGTTAGGCCACCACTTCAAGAACTCTGTAGCACCGCCTACATA
CCTCGCTCTGCTAATCCTGTTACCAGTGGCTGCTGCCAGTGGCGATAAGTCGTGTCTTACCGGGTTGGAC
TCAAGACGATAGTTACCGGATAAGGCGCAGCGGTCGGGCTGAACGGGGGGTTCGTGCACACAGCCCAGCT
TGGAGCGAACGACCTACACCGAACTGAGATACCTACAGCGTGAGCTATGAGAAAGCGCCACGCTTCCCGA
AGGGAGAAAGGCGGACAGGTATCCGGTAAGCGGCAGGGTCGGAACAGGAGAGCGCACGAGGGAGCTTCCA
GGGGGAAACGCCTGGTATCTTTATAGTCCTGTCGGGTTTCGCCACCTCTGACTTGAGCGTCGATTTTTGT
GATGCTCGTCAGGGGGGCGGAGCCTATGGAAAAACGCCAGCAACGCG
Features (pLannotate 1.2.2; 18 found; start..end, strand, type, name):
     58..85      +  repeat_region  AAV2 ITR (fragment): inverted terminal repeat of adeno-associated virus serotype 2 inverted
    114..141     +  repeat_region  AAV2 ITR (fragment): inverted terminal repeat of adeno-associated virus serotype 2 inverted
    195..570     +  promoter       TRE3G promoter: 3rd-generation Tet-responsive promoter that can be activated by binding of Tet-On® 3G
    618..750     +  intron         chimeric intron: chimera between introns from human β-globin and immunoglobulin heavy chain genes
    795..813     +  promoter       T7 promoter: promoter for bacteriophage T7 RNA polymerase
    823..885     +  CDS            KV3A6_MOUSE (fragment): Experimental evidence at protein level: Swiss-Prot protein existence level 1. From Mus musculus (Mouse).
    901..1539    +  CDS            Trp-less GFP (fragment): Trp-less GFP is a fluorescent protein published in 2012, derived from Aequorea victoria.
   1633..2169    +  CDS            Nrxn1 (fragment): NRX1B_MOUSE - Experimental evidence at protein level: Swiss-Prot protein existence level 1. Neuronal cell surface protein that may be involved in cell recognition and cell adhesion by forming intracellular junctions through binding to neuroligins. May play a role in formation or maintenance of synaptic junctions. May mediate intracellular signaling. May play a role in angiogenesis (By similarity). From Mus musculus (Mouse).
   2190..2778    +  misc_feature   WPRE: woodchuck hepatitis virus posttranscriptional regulatory element
   2791..3015    +  polyA_signal   bGH poly(A) signal: bovine growth hormone polyadenylation signal
   3023..3163    +  repeat_region  AAV2 ITR: inverted terminal repeat of adeno-associated virus serotype 2 inverted
   3168..3219    -  misc_feature   bom (fragment): basis of mobility region from pBR322
   3238..3693    +  rep_origin     f1 ori (sequence partly withheld): f1 bacteriophage origin of replication; arrow indicates direction of (+) strand synthesis
   3694..3743    -  misc_feature   bom (fragment): basis of mobility region from pBR322
   3845..3880    -  CDS            rop (fragment): Rop protein, which maintains plasmids at low copy number; rop
   3975..4079    +  promoter       AmpR promoter: bla
   4080..4940    +  CDS            AmpR: β-lactamase; bla; confers resistance to ampicillin, carbenicillin, and related antibiotics
   5111..5699    +  rep_origin     ori: high-copy-number ColE1/pMB1/pBR322/pUC origin of replication
