[The description below was written by a language model from this plasmid's Addgene catalogue record and pLannotate feature annotations shown in this document.]
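Description:
pAAV-TIWB-yellow pre-eGRASP(p30) is an AAV transfer plasmid of about 5.7 kb, built on a pAAV backbone and used to package a tetracycline-regulated expression cassette into recombinant adeno-associated virus. It is maintained in bacteria through a high-copy ColE1/pUC-type origin and ampicillin resistance (bla with its own promoter), and it also carries a filamentous phage (f1/M13) origin. AAV2 inverted terminal repeats flank the cassette and supply the signals for genome replication and encapsidation. The depositor sequence annotates both ITRs as complete. The sequencing-derived record is 11 nt shorter and shows only fragments of the left ITR, which may reflect the difficulty of reading through ITRs or some loss of repeat sequence; the record does not settle which.

Between the ITRs, a TRE3G (tetO) promoter drives transcription only when a tetracycline-controlled transactivator is supplied from another source. It is followed by a chimeric β-globin/immunoglobulin intron and a short T7 promoter. The roughly 1.35 kb insert, cloned between NheI and EcoRI, is annotated as three fused segments. The first is a short mouse immunoglobulin kappa fragment, consistent with a secretion leader. The second is a partial Aequorea GFP-derived sequence, consistent with a split-GFP fragment. The third is a portion of mouse neurexin-1β, a presynaptic cell-surface protein. A WPRE and the bovine growth hormone polyadenylation signal enhance transcript expression and terminate the transcript.

The name and associated publication point to the presynaptic, yellow-variant half of the enhanced GRASP system, in which fluorescence is reconstituted across the synaptic cleft with a postsynaptic partner, applied to mapping synaptic connections among engram cells. The record does not define the "p30" designation.
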