Addgene plasmid #111588: pAAV-TIWB-yellow pre-eGRASP(p30)
Purpose: An AAV vector that expresses yellow pre-eGRASP(p30) under the tetO promoter.
Depositing lab: Bong-Kiun Kaang. Depositing organization: Seoul National University. Publication: Interregional synaptic maps among engram cells underlie memory formation. Choi JH, Sim SE, Kim JI, Choi DI, Oh J, Ye S, Lee J, Kim T, Ko HG, Lim CS, Kaang BK. Science. 2018 Apr 27;360(6387):430-435. doi: 10.1126/science.aas9204. PubMed 29700265.
Backbone
  Vector backbone: pAAV
  Backbone size w/o insert (bp): 4375
  Total vector size (bp): 5725
  Vector type: AAV
Growth in bacteria
  Bacterial resistance: Ampicillin, 100 μg/mL
  Growth temperature: 37°C
  Growth strain: NEB Stable
  Copy number: Unknown
Gene/Insert
  Gene/Insert name: yellow pre-eGRASP(p30)
  Insert size (bp): 1350
  Promoter: tetO
  Cloning method: Restriction Enzyme; 5′ cloning site NheI (not destroyed); 3′ cloning site EcoRI (not destroyed)
  Sequencing primers: 5′ None; 3′ None
Terms and licenses: Academic/Nonprofit Terms; Industry Terms: Not Available to Industry
How to cite: pAAV-TIWB-yellow pre-eGRASP(p30) was a gift from Bong-Kiun Kaang (Addgene plasmid # 111588 ; http://n2t.net/addgene:111588 ; RRID:Addgene_111588)
